>Addgene plasmid #199279 | pGMC00027 | addgene full sequence | sequence record 394872 | Addgene NGS Result
CACCTGACGTCGACGGATCGGGAGATCTCCCGATCCCCTATGGTGCACTCTCAGTACAATCTGCTCTGAT
GCCGCATAGTTAAGCCAGTATCTGCTCCCTGCTTGTGTGTTGGAGGTCGCTGAGTAGTGCGCGAGCAAAA
TTTAAGCTACAACAAGGCAAGGCTTGACCGACAATTGCATGAAGAATCTGCTTAGGGTTAGGCGTTTTGC
GCTGCTTCGCGATGTACGGGCCAGATATACGCGTTGACATTGATTATTGACTAGTTATTAATAGTAATCA
ATTACGGGGTCATTAGTTCATAGCCCATATATGGAGTTCCGCGTTACATAACTTACGGTAAATGGCCCGC
CTGGCTGACCGCCCAACGACCCCCGCCCATTGACGTCAATAATGACGTATGTTCCCATAGTAACGCCAAT
AGGGACTTTCCATTGACGTCAATGGGTGGAGTATTTACGGTAAACTGCCCACTTGGCAGTACATCAAGTG
TATCATATGCCAAGTACGCCCCCTATTGACGTCAATGACGGTAAATGGCCCGCCTGGCATTATGCCCAGT
ACATGACCTTATGGGACTTTCCTACTTGGCAGTACATCTACGTATTAGTCATCGCTATTACCATGGTGAT
GCGGTTTTGGCAGTACATCAATGGGCGTGGATAGCGGTTTGACTCACGGGGATTTCCAAGTCTCCACCCC
ATTGACGTCAATGGGAGTTTGTTTTGGCACCAAAATCAACGGGACTTTCCAAAATGTCGTAACAACTCCG
CCCCATTGACGCAAATGGGCGGTAGGCGTGTACGGTGGGAGGTCTATATAAGCAGCGCGTTTTGCCTGTA
CTGGGTCTCTCTGGTTAGACCAGATCTGAGCCTGGGAGCTCTCTGGCTAACTAGGGAACCCACTGCTTAA
GCCTCAATAAAGCTTGCCTTGAGTGCTTCAAGTAGTGTGTGCCCGTCTGTTGTGTGACTCTGGTAACTAG
AGATCCCTCAGACCCTTTTAGTCAGTGTGGAAAATCTCTAGCAGTGGCGCCCGAACAGGGACTTGAAAGC
GAAAGGGAAACCAGAGGAGCTCTCTCGACGCAGGACTCGGCTTGCTGAAGCGCGCACGGCAAGAGGCGAG
GGGCGGCGACTGGTGAGTACGCCAAAAATTTTGACTAGCGGAGGCTAGAAGGAGAGAGATGGGTGCGAGA
GCGTCAGTATTAAGCGGGGGAGAATTAGATCGCGATGGGAAAAAATTCGGTTAAGGCCAGGGGGAAAGAA
AAAATATAAATTAAAACATATAGTATGGGCAAGCAGGGAGCTAGAACGATTCGCAGTTAATCCTGGCCTG
TTAGAAACATCAGAAGGCTGTAGACAAATACTGGGACAGCTACAACCATCCCTTCAGACAGGATCAGAAG
AACTTAGATCATTATATAATACAGTAGCAACCCTCTATTGTGTGCATCAAAGGATAGAGATAAAAGACAC
CAAGGAAGCTTTAGACAAGATAGAGGAAGAGCAAAACAAAAGTAAGACCACCGCACAGCAAGCGGCCGCT
GATCTTCAGACCTGGAGGAGGAGATATGAGGGACAATTGGAGAAGTGAATTATATAAATATAAAGTAGTA
AAAATTGAACCATTAGGAGTAGCACCCACCAAGGCAAAGAGAAGAGTGGTGCAGAGAGAAAAAAGAGCAG
TGGGAATAGGAGCTTTGTTCCTTGGGTTCTTGGGAGCAGCAGGAAGCACTATGGGCGCAGCGTCAATGAC
GCTGACGGTACAGGCCAGACAATTATTGTCTGGTATAGTGCAGCAGCAGAACAATTTGCTGAGGGCTATT
GAGGCGCAACAGCATCTGTTGCAACTCACAGTCTGGGGCATCAAGCAGCTCCAGGCAAGAATCCTGGCTG
TGGAAAGATACCTAAAGGATCAACAGCTCCTGGGGATTTGGGGTTGCTCTGGAAAACTCATTTGCACCAC
TGCTGTGCCTTGGAATGCTAGTTGGAGTAATAAATCTCTGGAACAGATTTGGAATCACACGACCTGGATG
GAGTGGGACAGAGAAATTAACAATTACACAAGCTTAATACACTCCTTAATTGAAGAATCGCAAAACCAGC
AAGAAAAGAATGAACAAGAATTATTGGAATTAGATAAATGGGCAAGTTTGTGGAATTGGTTTAACATAAC
AAATTGGCTGTGGTATATAAAATTATTCATAATGATAGTAGGAGGCTTGGTAGGTTTAAGAATAGTTTTT
GCTGTACTTTCTATAGTGAATAGAGTTAGGCAGGGATATTCACCATTATCGTTTCAGACCCACCTCCCAA
CCCCGAGGGGACCCGACAGGCCCGAAGGAATAGAAGAAGAAGGTGGAGAGAGAGACAGAGACAGATCCAT
TCGATTAGTGAACGGATCGGCACTGCGTGCGCCAATTCTGCAGACAAATGGCAGTATTCATCCACAATTT
TAAAAGAAAAGGGGGGATTGGGGGGTACAGTGCAGGGGAAAGAATAGTAGACATAATAGCAACAGACATA
CAAACTAAAGAATTACAAAAACAAATTACAAAAATTCAAAATTTTCGGGTTTATTACAGGGACAGCAGAG
ATCCAGTTTGGTTAATTAAGGTACCGAGGGCCTATTTCCCATGATTCCTTCATATTTGCATATACGATAC
AAGGCTGTTAGAGAGATAATTAGAATTAATTTGACTGTAAACACAAAGATATTAGTACAAAATACGTGAC
GTAGAAAGTAATAATTTCTTGGGTAGTTTGCAGTTTTAAAATTATGTTTTAAAATGGACTATCATATGCT
TACCGTAACTTGAAAGTATTTCGATTTCTTGGCTTTATATATCTTGTGGAAAGGACGAAACACCGGGCTC
CAAAGGACTTGTACGGTTTTAGAGCTAGAAATAGCAAGTTAAAATAAGGCTAGTCCGTTATCAACTTGAA
AAAGTGGCACCGAGTCGGTGCTTTTTTGAATTCGCTAGCTAGGTCTTGAAAGGAGTGGGAATTGGCTCCG
GTGCCCGTCAGTGGGCAGAGCGCACATCGCCCACAGTCCCCGAGAAGTTGGGGGGAGGGGTCGGCAATTG
ATCCGGTGCCTAGAGAAGGTGGCGCGGGGTAAACTGGGAAAGTGATGTCGTGTACTGGCTCCGCCTTTTT
CCCGAGGGTGGGGGAGAACCGTATATAAGTGCAGTAGTCGCCGTGAACGTTCTTTTTCGCAACGGGTTTG
CCGCCAGAACACAGGACCGGTTCTAGAGCGCTGCCACCATGGACAAGAAGTACAGCATCGGCCTGGACAT
CGGCACCAACTCTGTGGGCTGGGCCGTGATCACCGACGAGTACAAGGTGCCCAGCAAGAAATTCAAGGTG
CTGGGCAACACCGACCGGCACAGCATCAAGAAGAACCTGATCGGAGCCCTGCTGTTCGACAGCGGCGAAA
CAGCCGAGGCCACCCGGCTGAAGAGAACCGCCAGAAGAAGATACACCAGACGGAAGAACCGGATCTGCTA
TCTGCAAGAGATCTTCAGCAACGAGATGGCCAAGGTGGACGACAGCTTCTTCCACAGACTGGAAGAGTCC
TTCCTGGTGGAAGAGGATAAGAAGCACGAGCGGCACCCCATCTTCGGCAACATCGTGGACGAGGTGGCCT
ACCACGAGAAGTACCCCACCATCTACCACCTGAGAAAGAAACTGGTGGACAGCACCGACAAGGCCGACCT
GCGGCTGATCTATCTGGCCCTGGCCCACATGATCAAGTTCCGGGGCCACTTCCTGATCGAGGGCGACCTG
AACCCCGACAACAGCGACGTGGACAAGCTGTTCATCCAGCTGGTGCAGACCTACAACCAGCTGTTCGAGG
AAAACCCCATCAACGCCAGCGGCGTGGACGCCAAGGCCATCCTGTCTGCCAGACTGAGCAAGAGCAGACG
GCTGGAAAATCTGATCGCCCAGCTGCCCGGCGAGAAGAAGAATGGCCTGTTCGGAAACCTGATTGCCCTG
AGCCTGGGCCTGACCCCCAACTTCAAGAGCAACTTCGACCTGGCCGAGGATGCCAAACTGCAGCTGAGCA
AGGACACCTACGACGACGACCTGGACAACCTGCTGGCCCAGATCGGCGACCAGTACGCCGACCTGTTTCT
GGCCGCCAAGAACCTGTCCGACGCCATCCTGCTGAGCGACATCCTGAGAGTGAACACCGAGATCACCAAG
GCCCCCCTGAGCGCCTCTATGATCAAGAGATACGACGAGCACCACCAGGACCTGACCCTGCTGAAAGCTC
TCGTGCGGCAGCAGCTGCCTGAGAAGTACAAAGAGATTTTCTTCGACCAGAGCAAGAACGGCTACGCCGG
CTACATTGACGGCGGAGCCAGCCAGGAAGAGTTCTACAAGTTCATCAAGCCCATCCTGGAAAAGATGGAC
GGCACCGAGGAACTGCTCGTGAAGCTGAACAGAGAGGACCTGCTGCGGAAGCAGCGGACCTTCGACAACG
GCAGCATCCCCCACCAGATCCACCTGGGAGAGCTGCACGCCATTCTGCGGCGGCAGGAAGATTTTTACCC
ATTCCTGAAGGACAACCGGGAAAAGATCGAGAAGATCCTGACCTTCCGCATCCCCTACTACGTGGGCCCT
CTGGCCAGGGGAAACAGCAGATTCGCCTGGATGACCAGAAAGAGCGAGGAAACCATCACCCCCTGGAACT
TCGAGGAAGTGGTGGACAAGGGCGCTTCCGCCCAGAGCTTCATCGAGCGGATGACCAACTTCGATAAGAA
CCTGCCCAACGAGAAGGTGCTGCCCAAGCACAGCCTGCTGTACGAGTACTTCACCGTGTATAACGAGCTG
ACCAAAGTGAAATACGTGACCGAGGGAATGAGAAAGCCCGCCTTCCTGAGCGGCGAGCAGAAAAAGGCCA
TCGTGGACCTGCTGTTCAAGACCAACCGGAAAGTGACCGTGAAGCAGCTGAAAGAGGACTACTTCAAGAA
AATCGAGTGCTTCGACTCCGTGGAAATCTCCGGCGTGGAAGATCGGTTCAACGCCTCCCTGGGCACATAC
CACGATCTGCTGAAAATTATCAAGGACAAGGACTTCCTGGACAATGAGGAAAACGAGGACATTCTGGAAG
ATATCGTGCTGACCCTGACACTGTTTGAGGACAGAGAGATGATCGAGGAACGGCTGAAAACCTATGCCCA
CCTGTTCGACGACAAAGTGATGAAGCAGCTGAAGCGGCGGAGATACACCGGCTGGGGCAGGCTGAGCCGG
AAGCTGATCAACGGCATCCGGGACAAGCAGTCCGGCAAGACAATCCTGGATTTCCTGAAGTCCGACGGCT
TCGCCAACAGAAACTTCATGCAGCTGATCCACGACGACAGCCTGACCTTTAAAGAGGACATCCAGAAAGC
CCAGGTGTCCGGCCAGGGCGATAGCCTGCACGAGCACATTGCCAATCTGGCCGGCAGCCCCGCCATTAAG
AAGGGCATCCTGCAGACAGTGAAGGTGGTGGACGAGCTCGTGAAAGTGATGGGCCGGCACAAGCCCGAGA
ACATCGTGATCGAAATGGCCAGAGAGAACCAGACCACCCAGAAGGGACAGAAGAACAGCCGCGAGAGAAT
GAAGCGGATCGAAGAGGGCATCAAAGAGCTGGGCAGCCAGATCCTGAAAGAACACCCCGTGGAAAACACC
CAGCTGCAGAACGAGAAGCTGTACCTGTACTACCTGCAGAATGGGCGGGATATGTACGTGGACCAGGAAC
TGGACATCAACCGGCTGTCCGACTACGATGTGGACCATATCGTGCCTCAGAGCTTTCTGAAGGACGACTC
CATCGACAACAAGGTGCTGACCAGAAGCGACAAGAACCGGGGCAAGAGCGACAACGTGCCCTCCGAAGAG
GTCGTGAAGAAGATGAAGAACTACTGGCGGCAGCTGCTGAACGCCAAGCTGATTACCCAGAGAAAGTTCG
ACAATCTGACCAAGGCCGAGAGAGGCGGCCTGAGCGAACTGGATAAGGCCGGCTTCATCAAGAGACAGCT
GGTGGAAACCCGGCAGATCACAAAGCACGTGGCACAGATCCTGGACTCCCGGATGAACACTAAGTACGAC
GAGAATGACAAGCTGATCCGGGAAGTGAAAGTGATCACCCTGAAGTCCAAGCTGGTGTCCGATTTCCGGA
AGGATTTCCAGTTTTACAAAGTGCGCGAGATCAACAACTACCACCACGCCCACGACGCCTACCTGAACGC
CGTCGTGGGAACCGCCCTGATCAAAAAGTACCCTAAGCTGGAAAGCGAGTTCGTGTACGGCGACTACAAG
GTGTACGACGTGCGGAAGATGATCGCCAAGAGCGAGCAGGAAATCGGCAAGGCTACCGCCAAGTACTTCT
TCTACAGCAACATCATGAACTTTTTCAAGACCGAGATTACCCTGGCCAACGGCGAGATCCGGAAGCGGCC
TCTGATCGAGACAAACGGCGAAACCGGGGAGATCGTGTGGGATAAGGGCCGGGATTTTGCCACCGTGCGG
AAAGTGCTGAGCATGCCCCAAGTGAATATCGTGAAAAAGACCGAGGTGCAGACAGGCGGCTTCAGCAAAG
AGTCTATCCTGCCCAAGAGGAACAGCGATAAGCTGATCGCCAGAAAGAAGGACTGGGACCCTAAGAAGTA
CGGCGGCTTCGACAGCCCCACCGTGGCCTATTCTGTGCTGGTGGTGGCCAAAGTGGAAAAGGGCAAGTCC
AAGAAACTGAAGAGTGTGAAAGAGCTGCTGGGGATCACCATCATGGAAAGAAGCAGCTTCGAGAAGAATC
CCATCGACTTTCTGGAAGCCAAGGGCTACAAAGAAGTGAAAAAGGACCTGATCATCAAGCTGCCTAAGTA
CTCCCTGTTCGAGCTGGAAAACGGCCGGAAGAGAATGCTGGCCTCTGCCGGCGAACTGCAGAAGGGAAAC
GAACTGGCCCTGCCCTCCAAATATGTGAACTTCCTGTACCTGGCCAGCCACTATGAGAAGCTGAAGGGCT
CCCCCGAGGATAATGAGCAGAAACAGCTGTTTGTGGAACAGCACAAGCACTACCTGGACGAGATCATCGA
GCAGATCAGCGAGTTCTCCAAGAGAGTGATCCTGGCCGACGCTAATCTGGACAAAGTGCTGTCCGCCTAC
AACAAGCACCGGGATAAGCCCATCAGAGAGCAGGCCGAGAATATCATCCACCTGTTTACCCTGACCAATC
TGGGAGCCCCTGCCGCCTTCAAGTACTTTGACACCACCATCGACCGGAAGAGGTACACCAGCACCAAAGA
GGTGCTGGACGCCACCCTGATCCACCAGAGCATCACCGGCCTGTACGAGACACGGATCGACCTGTCTCAG
CTGGGAGGCGACAAGCGACCTGCCGCCACAAAGAAGGCTGGACAGGCTAAGAAGAAGAAAGATTACAAAG
ACGATGACGATAAGGGATCCGGCGCAACAAACTTCTCTCTGCTGAAACAAGCCGGAGATGTCGAAGAGAA
TCCTGGACCGGTGAGCAAGGGCGAGGAGGATAACATGGCCATCATCAAGGAGTTCATGCGCTTCAAGGTG
CACATGGAGGGCTCCGTGAACGGCCACGAGTTCGAGATCGAGGGCGAGGGCGAGGGCCGCCCCTACGAGG
GCACCCAGACCGCCAAGCTGAAGGTGACCAAGGGTGGCCCCCTGCCCTTCGCCTGGGACATCCTGTCCCC
TCAGTTCATGTACGGCTCCAAGGCCTACGTGAAGCACCCCGCCGACATCCCCGACTACTTGAAGCTGTCC
TTCCCCGAGGGCTTCAAGTGGGAGCGCGTGATGAACTTCGAGGACGGCGGCGTGGTGACCGTGACCCAGG
ACTCCTCCCTGCAGGACGGCGAGTTCATCTACAAGGTGAAGCTGCGCGGCACCAACTTCCCCTCCGACGG
CCCCGTAATGCAGAAGAAGACCATGGGCTGGGAGGCCTCCTCCGAGCGGATGTACCCCGAGGACGGCGCC
CTGAAGGGCGAGATCAAGCAGAGGCTGAAGCTGAAGGACGGCGGCCACTACGACGCTGAGGTCAAGACCA
CCTACAAGGCCAAGAAGCCCGTGCAGCTGCCCGGCGCCTACAACGTCAACATCAAGTTGGACATCACCTC
CCACAACGAGGACTACACCATCGTGGAACAGTACGAACGCGCCGAGGGCCGCCACTCCACCGGCGGCATG
GACGAGCTGTACAAGTAAACGCGTTAAGTCGACAATCAACCTCTGGATTACAAAATTTGTGAAAGATTGA
CTGGTATTCTTAACTATGTTGCTCCTTTTACGCTATGTGGATACGCTGCTTTAATGCCTTTGTATCATGC
TATTGCTTCCCGTATGGCTTTCATTTTCTCCTCCTTGTATAAATCCTGGTTGCTGTCTCTTTATGAGGAG
TTGTGGCCCGTTGTCAGGCAACGTGGCGTGGTGTGCACTGTGTTTGCTGACGCAACCCCCACTGGTTGGG
GCATTGCCACCACCTGTCAGCTCCTTTCCGGGACTTTCGCTTTCCCCCTCCCTATTGCCACGGCGGAACT
CATCGCCGCCTGCCTTGCCCGCTGCTGGACAGGGGCTCGGCTGTTGGGCACTGACAATTCCGTGGTGTTG
TCGGGGAAATCATCGTCCTTTCCTTGGCTGCTCGCCTGTGTTGCCACCTGGATTCTGCGCGGGACGTCCT
TCTGCTACGTCCCTTCGGCCCTCAATCCAGCGGACCTTCCTTCCCGCGGCCTGCTGCCGGCTCTGCGGCC
TCTTCCGCGTCTTCGCCTTCGCCCTCAGACGAGTCGGATCTCCCTTTGGGCCGCCTCCCCGCGTCGACTT
TAAGACCAATGACTTACAAGGCAGCTGTAGATCTTAGCCACTTTTTAAAAGAAAAGGGGGGACTGGAAGG
GCTAATTCACTCCCAACGAAGACAAGATCTGCTTTTTGCTTGTACTGGGTCTCTCTGGTTAGACCAGATC
TGAGCCTGGGAGCTCTCTGGCTAACTAGGGAACCCACTGCTTAAGCCTCAATAAAGCTTGCCTTGAGTGC
TTCAAGTAGTGTGTGCCCGTCTGTTGTGTGACTCTGGTAACTAGAGATCCCTCAGACCCTTTTAGTCAGT
GTGGAAAATCTCTAGCAGGGCCCGTTTAAACCCGCTGATCAGCCTCGACTGTGCCTTCTAGTTGCCAGCC
ATCTGTTGTTTGCCCCTCCCCCGTGCCTTCCTTGACCCTGGAAGGTGCCACTCCCACTGTCCTTTCCTAA
TAAAATGAGGAAATTGCATCGCATTGTCTGAGTAGGTGTCATTCTATTCTGGGGGGTGGGGTGGGGCAGG
ACAGCAAGGGGGAGGATTGGGAAGACAATAGCAGGCATGCTGGGGATGCGGTGGGCTCTATGGCTTCTGA
GGCGGAAAGAACCAGCTGGGGCTCTAGGGGGTATCCCC
[124 nt withheld, positions 9419-9542]
C
[91 nt withheld, positions 9544-9634]
A
[49 nt withheld, positions 9636-9684]
CCTTTGACGTTGGAGTCCACGTTCTTT
[37 nt withheld, positions 9712-9748]
ACCCTATCTCGGTCTATTCTTTTGATTTATAAGGGATTTTGCCGATTTCGGCCTATTGGTTAAAAAATGA
GCTGATTTAACAAAAATTTAACGCGAATTAATTCTGTGGAATGTGTGTCAGTTAGGGTGTGGAAAGTCCC
CAGGCTCCCCAGCAGGCAGAAGTATGCAAAGCATGCATCTCAATTAGTCAGCAACCAGGTGTGGAAAGTC
CCCAGGCTCCCCAGCAGGCAGAAGTATGCAAAGCATGCATCTCAATTAGTCAGCAACCATAGTCCCGCCC
CTAACTCCGCCCATCCCGCCCCTAACTCCGCCCAGTTCCGCCCATTCTCCGCCCCATGGCTGACTAATTT
TTTTTATTTATGCAGAGGCCGAGGCCGCCTCTGCCTCTGAGCTATTCCAGAAGTAGTGAGGAGGCTTTTT
TGGAGGCCTAGGCTTTTGCAAAAAGCTCCCGGGAGCTTGTATATCCATTTTCGGATCTGATCAGCACGTG
TTGACAATTAATCATCGGCATAGTATATCGGCATAGTATAATACGACAAGGTGAGGAACTAAACCATGGC
CAAGTTGACCAGTGCCGTTCCGGTGCTCACCGCGCGCGACGTCGCCGGAGCGGTCGAGTTCTGGACCGAC
CGGCTCGGGTTCTCCCGGGACTTCGTGGAGGACGACTTCGCCGGTGTGGTCCGGGACGACGTGACCCTGT
TCATCAGCGCGGTCCAGGACCAGGTGGTGCCGGACAACACCCTGGCCTGGGTGTGGGTGCGCGGCCTGGA
CGAGCTGTACGCCGAGTGGTCGGAGGTCGTGTCCACGAACTTCCGGGACGCCTCCGGGCCGGCCATGACC
GAGATCGGCGAGCAGCCGTGGGGGCGGGAGTTCGCCCTGCGCGACCCGGCCGGCAACTGCGTGCACTTCG
TGGCCGAGGAGCAGGACTGACACGTGCTACGAGATTTCGATTCCACCGCCGCCTTCTATGAAAGGTTGGG
CTTCGGAATCGTTTTCCGGGACGCCGGCTGGATGATCCTCCAGCGCGGGGATCTCATGCTGGAGTTCTTC
GCCCACCCCAACTTGTTTATTGCAGCTTATAATGGTTACAAATAAAGCAATAGCATCACAAATTTCACAA
ATAAAGCATTTTTTTCACTGCATTCTAGTTGTGGTTTGTCCAAACTCATCAATGTATCTTATCATGTCTG
TATACCGTCGACCTCTAGCTAGAGCTTGGCGTAATCATGGTCATAGCTGTTTCCTGTGTGAAATTGTTAT
CCGCTCACAATTCCACACAACATACGAGCCGGAAGCATAAAGTGTAAAGCCTGGGGTGCCTAATGAGTGA
GCTAACTCACATTAATTGCGTTGCGCTCACTGCCCGCTTTCCAGTCGGGAAACCTGTCGTGCCAGCTGCA
TTAATGAATCGGCCAACGCGCGGGGAGAGGCGGTTTGCGTATTGGGCGCTCTTCCGCTTCCTCGCTCACT
GACTCGCTGCGCTCGGTCGTTCGGCTGCGGCGAGCGGTATCAGCTCACTCAAAGGCGGTAATACGGTTAT
CCACAGAATCAGGGGATAACGCAGGAAAGAACATGTGAGCAAAAGGCCAGCAAAAGGCCAGGAACCGTAA
AAAGGCCGCGTTGCTGGCGTTTTTCCATAGGCTCCGCCCCCCTGACGAGCATCACAAAAATCGACGCTCA
AGTCAGAGGTGGCGAAACCCGACAGGACTATAAAGATACCAGGCGTTTCCCCCTGGAAGCTCCCTCGTGC
GCTCTCCTGTTCCGACCCTGCCGCTTACCGGATACCTGTCCGCCTTTCTCCCTTCGGGAAGCGTGGCGCT
TTCTCATAGCTCACGCTGTAGGTATCTCAGTTCGGTGTAGGTCGTTCGCTCCAAGCTGGGCTGTGTGCAC
GAACCCCCCGTTCAGCCCGACCGCTGCGCCTTATCCGGTAACTATCGTCTTGAGTCCAACCCGGTAAGAC
ACGACTTATCGCCACTGGCAGCAGCCACTGGTAACAGGATTAGCAGAGCGAGGTATGTAGGCGGTGCTAC
AGAGTTCTTGAAGTGGTGGCCTAACTACGGCTACACTAGAAGAACAGTATTTGGTATCTGCGCTCTGCTG
AAGCCAGTTACCTTCGGAAAAAGAGTTGGTAGCTCTTGATCCGGCAAACAAACCACCGCTGGTAGCGGTG
GTTTTTTTGTTTGCAAGCAGCAGATTACGCGCAGAAAAAAAGGATCTCAAGAAGATCCTTTGATCTTTTC
TACGGGGTCTGACGCTCAGTGGAACGAAAACTCACGTTAAGGGATTTTGGTCATGAGATTATCAAAAAGG
ATCTTCACCTAGATCCTTTTAAATTAAAAATGAAGTTTTAAATCAATCTAAAGTATATATGAGTAAACTT
GGTCTGACAGTTACCAATGCTTAATCAGTGAGGCACCTATCTCAGCGATCTGTCTATTTCGTTCATCCAT
AGTTGCCTGACTCCCCGTCGTGTAGATAACTACGATACGGGAGGGCTTACCATCTGGCCCCAGTGCTGCA
ATGATACCGCGAGACCCACGCTCACCGGCTCCAGATTTATCAGCAATAAACCAGCCAGCCGGAAGGGCCG
AGCGCAGAAGTGGTCCTGCAACTTTATCCGCCTCCATCCAGTCTATTAATTGTTGCCGGGAAGCTAGAGT
AAGTAGTTCGCCAGTTAATAGTTTGCGCAACGTTGTTGCCATTGCTACAGGCATCGTGGTGTCACGCTCG
TCGTTTGGTATGGCTTCATTCAGCTCCGGTTCCCAACGATCAAGGCGAGTTACATGATCCCCCATGTTGT
GCAAAAAAGCGGTTAGCTCCTTCGGTCCTCCGATCGTTGTCAGAAGTAAGTTGGCCGCAGTGTTATCACT
CATGGTTATGGCAGCACTGCATAATTCTCTTACTGTCATGCCATCCGTAAGATGCTTTTCTGTGACTGGT
GAGTACTCAACCAAGTCATTCTGAGAATAGTGTATGCGGCGACCGAGTTGCTCTTGCCCGGCGTCAATAC
GGGATAATACCGCGCCACATAGCAGAACTTTAAAAGTGCTCATCATTGGAAAACGTTCTTCGGGGCGAAA
ACTCTCAAGGATCTTACCGCTGTTGAGATCCAGTTCGATGTAACCCACTCGTGCACCCAACTGATCTTCA
GCATCTTTTACTTTCACCAGCGTTTCTGGGTGAGCAAAAACAGGAAGGCAAAATGCCGCAAAAAAGGGAA
TAAGGGCGACACGGAAATGTTGAATACTCATACTCTTCCTTTTTCAATATTATTGAAGCATTTATCAGGG
TTATTGTCTCATGAGCGGATACATATTTGAATGTATTTAGAAAAATAAACAAATAGGGGTTCCGCGCACA
TTTCCCCGAAAAGTGC
Features (pLannotate 1.2.2; 33 found; start..end, strand, type, name):
     39..91      -  misc_feature   bom (fragment): basis of mobility region from pBR322
    246..625     +  enhancer       CMV enhancer: human cytomegalovirus immediate early enhancer
    626..825     +  promoter       CMV promoter: human cytomegalovirus (CMV) immediate early promoter
    843..1023    +  LTR            5' LTR (truncated): truncated 5' long terminal repeat (LTR) from HIV-1
   1070..1195    +  misc_feature   HIV-1 Ψ: packaging signal of human immunodeficiency virus type 1
   1179..1542    +  CDS            HIV-1 gag (fragment): gag protein from human immunodeficiency virus 1; gag
   1688..1921    +  misc_feature   RRE: The Rev response element (RRE) of HIV-1 allows for Rev-dependent mRNA export from the nucleus to the cytoplasm.
   2298..2398    +  CDS            Rev (fragment): human immunodeficiency virus 1 (HIV-1) Rev protein; rev; enhances nuclear export of unspliced and incompletely spliced viral mRNAs
   2448..2565    +  misc_feature   cPPT/CTS: central polypurine tract and central termination sequence of HIV-1
   2616..2856    +  promoter       U6 promoter: RNA polymerase III promoter for human U6 snRNA
   2886..2961    +  misc_RNA       gRNA scaffold: guide RNA scaffold for the Streptococcus pyogenes CRISPR/Cas9 system
   2979..2997    +  CDS            small t antigen (fragment): SV40 (simian virus 40) small t antigen
   3023..3234    +  promoter       EF-1α core promoter: core promoter for human elongation factor EF-1α
   3259..7362    +  CDS            Cas9: Cas9 (Csn1) endonuclease from the Streptococcus pyogenes Type II CRISPR/Cas system generates RNA-guided double strand breaks in DNA
   7500..8207    +  CDS            mCherry: monomeric derivative of DsRed fluorescent protein (Shaner et al., 2004) mammalian codon-optimized
   8224..8812    +  misc_feature   WPRE: woodchuck hepatitis virus posttranscriptional regulatory element
   8863..8882    +  misc_feature   cPPT/CTS (fragment): central polypurine tract and central termination sequence of HIV-1
   8884..9117    +  LTR            3' LTR (ΔU3): self-inactivating 3' long terminal repeat (LTR) from HIV-1
   9149..9373    +  polyA_signal   bGH poly(A) signal: bovine growth hormone polyadenylation signal
   9377..9398    +  promoter       SV40 promoter (fragment): SV40 enhancer and early promoter
   9419..9847    +  rep_origin     f1 ori (sequence partly withheld): f1 bacteriophage origin of replication; arrow indicates direction of (+) strand synthesis
   9861..10190   +  promoter       SV40 promoter: SV40 enhancer and early promoter
  10238..10285   +  promoter       EM7 promoter: synthetic bacterial promoter&nbsp
  10304..10678   +  CDS            BleoR: antibiotic-binding protein; Sh ble from Streptoalloteichus hindustanus; confers resistance to bleomycin, phleomycin, and Zeocin™
  10688..10813   +  CDS            ble (fragment): BLE_KLEPN - Experimental evidence at protein level: Swiss-Prot protein existence level 1. Binding protein with a strong affinity to the bleomycin family of antibiotics. Binds to CL990; an antimitotic-antibiotic compound. From Klebsiella pneumoniae.
  10808..10929   +  polyA_signal   SV40 poly(A) signal: SV40 polyadenylation signal
  11000..11022   -  protein_bind   lac operator (fragment): The lac repressor binds to the lac operator to inhibit transcription in E. coli. This inhibition can be relieved by adding lactose or isopropyl-β-D-thiogalactopyranoside (IPTG). lac repressor encoded by lacI
  11026..11056   -  promoter       lac promoter: promoter for the E. coli lac operon
  11071..11092   -  protein_bind   CAP binding site: CAP binding activates transcription in the presence of cAMP. E. coli catabolite activator protein
  11105..11197   -  CDS            lacI (fragment): lac repressor; lacI; The lac repressor binds to the lac operator to inhibit transcription in E. coli. This inhibition can be relieved by adding lactose or isopropyl-β-D-thiogalactopyranoside (IPTG).
  11380..11968   -  rep_origin     ori: high-copy-number ColE1/pMB1/pBR322/pUC origin of replication
  12139..12999   -  CDS            AmpR: β-lactamase; bla; confers resistance to ampicillin, carbenicillin, and related antibiotics
  13000..13104   -  promoter       AmpR promoter: bla
