[The description below was written by a language model from this plasmid's Addgene catalogue record and pLannotate feature annotations shown in this document.]
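Description:
pGMC00027 is an all-in-one lentiviral CRISPR plasmid built on the LentiCRISPRV2-mCherry backbone and designed to knock out mouse Cd274, the gene encoding PD-L1 (also known as B7h1). It is propagated in E. coli through a high-copy ColE1/pUC-type origin with ampicillin selection (AmpR under its own bla promoter), and it also carries an f1 origin. The catalogue lists the empty backbone at 14,984 bp, whereas the sequenced record is 13,124 nt. This would be consistent with a stuffer fragment having been replaced by the short guide, although the record does not say so.

The transfer cassette is of the third-generation, self-inactivating type. A CMV enhancer/promoter replaces the U3 region upstream of a truncated HIV-1 5' LTR to drive genomic RNA production in packaging cells. It is followed by the Ψ packaging signal with a gag fragment, the RRE for Rev-dependent nuclear export, and the cPPT/CTS. The cassette ends in a ΔU3 3' LTR, with a bGH polyadenylation signal just downstream.

Between the LTRs, a human U6 Pol III promoter expresses the Cd274-targeting spacer fused to the S. pyogenes gRNA scaffold. An EF-1α core promoter drives SpCas9 followed by mCherry, with a WPRE to enhance transcript expression. The element linking Cas9 and mCherry is not annotated in the feature table. mCherry allows transduced cells to be identified or sorted by fluorescence.

Outside the viral region lies an SV40/EM7-driven BleoR cassette with an SV40 poly(A) signal, which is not packaged into virus. The construct is intended for transfection or lentiviral delivery into mouse cells to disrupt Cd274, and the associated publication concerns tumour immunology in hepatocellular carcinoma.
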