Addgene plasmid #199279: pGMC00027
Purpose: SpCas9 construct to knockout murine Cd274
Depositing lab: Raj Chari. Depositing organization: Frederick National Laboratory. Publication: Tumor-associated macrophages trigger MAIT cell dysfunction at the HCC invasive margin. Ruf B, Bruhns M, Babaei S, Kedei N, Ma L, Revsine M, Benmebarek MR, Ma C, Heinrich B, Subramanyam V, Qi J, Wabitsch S, Green BL, Bauer KC, Myojin Y, Greten LT, McCallen JD, Huang P, Trehan R, Wang X, Nur A, Murphy Soika DQ, Pouzolles M, Evans CN, Chari R, Kleiner DE, Telford W, Dadkhah K, Ruchinskas A, Stovroff MK, Kang J, Oza K, Ruchirawat M, Kroemer A, Wang XW, Claassen M, Korangy F, Greten TF. Cell. 2023 Aug 17;186(17):3686-3705.e32. doi: 10.1016/j.cell.2023.07.026. PubMed 37595566.
Backbone
  Vector backbone: LentiCRISPRV2-mCherry
  Backbone size w/o insert (bp): 14984
  Vector type: Mammalian Expression, Lentiviral, CRISPR
Growth in bacteria
  Bacterial resistance: Ampicillin, 100 μg/mL
  Growth temperature: 37°C
  Growth strain: NEB Stable
  Copy number: High Copy
Gene/Insert
  Gene/Insert name: Cd274 guide RNA
  gRNA/shRNA sequence: GGCTCCAAAGGACTTGTACG
  Species: M. musculus (mouse)
  GenBank ID: ENSMUST00000016640.7
  Entrez Gene: Cd274 (a.k.a. A530045L16Rik, B7h1, Pdcd1l1, Pdcd1lg1, Pdl1)
Terms and licenses: Academic/Nonprofit Terms; Industry Terms: Not Available to Industry
How to cite: pGMC00027 was a gift from Raj Chari (Addgene plasmid # 199279 ; http://n2t.net/addgene:199279 ; RRID:Addgene_199279)
